>Addgene plasmid #237994 | TRAV40 | addgene full sequence | sequence record 475860 | Addgene NGS Result
AGGCTAGGTGGAGGCTCAGTGATGATAAGTCTGCGATGGTGGATGCATGTGTCATGGTCATAGCTGTTTC
CTGTGTGAAATTGTTATCCGCTCAGAGGGCACAATCCTATTCCGCGCTATCCGACAATCTCCAAGACATT
AGGTGGAGTTCAGTTCGGCGTATGGCATATGTCGCTGGAAAGAACATGTGAGCAAAAGGCCAGCAAAAGG
CCAGGAACCGTAAAAAGGCCGCGTTGCTGGCGTTTTTCCATAGGCTCCGCCCCCCTGACGAGCATCACAA
AAATCGACGCTCAAGTCAGAGGTGGCGAAACCCGACAGGACTATAAAGATACCAGGCGTTTCCCCCTGGA
AGCTCCCTCGTGCGCTCTCCTGTTCCGACCCTGCCGCTTACCGGATACCTGTCCGCCTTTCTCCCTTCGG
GAAGCGTGGCGCTTTCTCATAGCTCACGCTGTAGGTATCTCAGTTCGGTGTAGGTCGTTCGCTCCAAGCT
GGGCTGTGTGCACGAACCCCCCGTTCAGCCCGACCGCTGCGCCTTATCCGGTAACTATCGTCTTGAGTCC
AACCCGGTAAGACACGACTTATCGCCACTGGCAGCAGCCACTGGTAACAGGATTAGCAGAGCGAGGTATG
TAGGCGGTGCTACAGAGTTCTTGAAGTGGTGGCCTAACTACGGCTACACTAGAAGAACAGTATTTGGTAT
CTGCGCTCTGCTGAAGCCAGTTACCTTCGGAAAAAGAGTTGGTAGCTCTTGATCCGGCAAACAAACCACC
GCTGGTAGCGGTGGTTTTTTTGTTTGCAAGCAGCAGATTACGCGCAGAAAAAAAGGATCTCAAGAAGAAG
ATCCTTTGATCTTTTCTACGGGGTCTGACGCTCAGTGGAACGAAAACTCACGTTAAGGGATTTTGGTCAT
GAGATTATCAAAAAGGATCTTCACCTAGATCCTTTTAAATTAAAAATGAAGTTTTAAATCAAGCCCAATC
TGAATAATGTTACAACCAATTAACCAATTCTGATTAGAAAAACTCATCGAGCATCAAATGAAACTGCAAT
TTATTCATATCAGGATTATCAATACCATATTTTTGAAAAAGCCGTTTCTGTAATGAAGGAGAAAACTCAC
CGAGGCAGTTCCATAGGATGGCAAGATCCTGGTATCGGTCTGCGATTCCGACTCGTCCAACATCAATACA
ACCTATTAATTTCCCCTCGTCAAAAATAAGGTTATCAAGTGAGAAATCACCATGAGTGACGACTGAATCC
GGTGAGAATGGCAAAAGTTTATGCATTTCTTTCCAGACTTGTTCAACAGGCCAGCCATTACGCTCGTCAT
CAAAATCACTCGCATCAACCAAACCGTTATTCATTCGTGATTGCGCCTGAGCAAGACGAAATACGCGATC
GCTGTTAAAAGGACAATTACAAACAGGAATCGAATGCAACCGGCGCAGGAACACTGCCAGCGCATCAACA
ATATTTTCACCTGAATCAGGATATTCTTCTAATACCTGGAATGCTGTTTTTCCGGGGATCGCAGTGGTGA
GTAACCATGCATCATCAGGAGTACGGATAAAATGCTTGATGGTCGGAAGAGGCATAAATTCCGTCAGCCA
GTTTAGTCTGACCATCTCATCTGTAACATCATTGGCAACGCTACCTTTGCCATGTTTCAGAAACAACTCT
GGCGCATCGGGCTTCCCATACAAGCGATAGATTGTCGCACCTGATTGCCCGACATTATCGCGAGCCCATT
TATACCCATATAAATCAGCATCCATGTTGGAATTTAATCGCGGCCTCGACGTTTCCCGTTGAATATGGCT
CATAACACCCCTTGTATTACTGTTTATGTAAGCAGACAGTTTTATTGTTCATGATGATATATTTTTATCT
TGTGCAATGTAACATCAGAGATTTTGAGACACGGGCCAGAGCTGCATCGCGCGTTTCGGTGATGACGGTG
AAAACCTCTGACACATGCAGCTCCCGGGACGGTCACAGCTTGTCTGTAAGCGGATGCCGGGAGCAGACAA
GCCCGTCAGGGCGCGTCAGCGGGTGTTGGCTGTTGTTTGTCGCATTATACGAGCGTCCAGGTTGGGATAC
CTGAAACAAAACCCATCGTACGGCCAAGGAAGTCTCCAATAACTGTGATCCACCACAAGCGCCAGGGTTT
TCCCAGTCACGACGTTGTAAAACGACGGCCAGTCATGCATAATCCGCACGCATCTGGAATAAGGAAGTGC
CATTCCGCCTGACCTCTCGAGGTCAAGAGACGGGTCTCAGTATTCCCACCCGAGGTCGCTGTGTTTGAGC
CATCAGAAGCAGAGATCTCCCACACCCAAAAGGCCACACTGGTGTGCCTGGCCACAGGCTTCTACCCCGA
CCACGTGGAGCTGAGCTGGTGGGTGAATGGGAAGGAGGTGCACAGTGGGGTCAGCACAGACCCGCAGCCC
CTCAAGGAGCAGCCCGCCCTCAATGACTCCAGATACTGCCTGAGCAGCCGCCTGAGAGTCTCGGCCACCT
TCTGGCAGAACCCCCGCAACCACTTCCGCTGTCAAGTCCAGTTCTACGGGCTCTCGGAGAATGACGAGTG
GACCCAGGATAGGGCCAAACCTGTCACCCAGATCGTCAGCGCCGAGGCCTGGGGTAGAGCAGACTGTGGC
TTCACCTCCGAGTCTTACCAGCAAGGGGTCCTGTCTGCCACCATCCTCTATGAGATCTTGCTAGGGAAGG
CCACCTTGTATGCCGTGCTGGTCAGTGCCCTCGTGCTGATGGCCATGGTCAAGAGAAAGGATTCCAGAGG
CGGAAGTGGAGCAACCAATTTCTCCTTGCTGAAGCAGGCCGGTGACGTTGAGGAAAACCCAGGACCAATG
AACTCCTCTCTGGACTTTCTAATTCTGATCTTAATGTTTGGAGGAACCAGCAGCAATTCAGTCAAGCAGA
CGGGCCAAATAACGGTGAGCGAGGGAGCATCTGTGACTATGAACTGCACATACACATCCACGGGGTACCC
TACCCTTTTCTGGTATGTGGAATACCCCAGCAAACCTCTGCAGCTTCTTCAGAGAGAGACAATGGAAAAC
AGCAAAAACTTCGGAGGCGGAAATATTAAAGACAAAAACTCCCCCATTGTGAAATATTCAGTCCAGGTAT
CAGATAAGAGACCCGTCTCAGGGTACTCGAG
Features (pLannotate 1.2.2; 6 found; start..end, strand, type, name):
    245..833     -  rep_origin     ori: high-copy-number ColE1/pMB1/pBR322/pUC origin of replication
   1014..1823    -  CDS            KanR: aminoglycoside phosphotransferase; aph(3')-Ia; confers resistance to kanamycin in bacteria or G418 (Geneticin®) in eukaryotes
   1930..1971    +  CDS            rop (fragment): Rop protein, which maintains plasmids at low copy number; rop
   2160..2203    -  CDS            lacZα (fragment): LacZα fragment of β-galactosidase; lacZ fragment
   2280..2801    +  CDS            TRBC2: TRBC2_HUMAN - Also known as TCRBC2 From Homo sapiens (Human).
   2868..3155    +  CDS            TRAV40 (fragment): TVA40_HUMAN - Protein inferred from homology: Swiss-Prot protein existence level 3. V region of the variable domain of T cell receptor (TR) alpha chain that participates in the antigen recognition (PubMed:24600447). Alpha-beta T cell receptors are antigen specific receptors which are essential to the immune response and are present on the cell surface of T lymphocytes. Recognize peptide-major histocompatibility (MH) (pMH) complexes that are displayed by antigen presenting cells (APC), a prerequisite for efficient T cell adaptive immunity against pathogens (PubMed:25493333). Binding of alpha-be
