[The description below was written by a language model from this plasmid's Addgene catalogue record and pLannotate feature annotations shown in this document.]
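Description:
TRAV40 is a small synthetic-biology parts plasmid built on the commercial pTwist Kan High Copy v2 backbone and intended as a modular building block for assembling human T cell receptor (TCR) expression constructs. It is a bacterial cloning vector only. It replicates from a high-copy ColE1/pUC-type origin and is selected with kanamycin through an aph(3')-Ia aminoglycoside phosphotransferase gene. The short rop and lacZα matches in the annotation are residual backbone fragments rather than functional genes. No eukaryotic promoter, polyadenylation signal or viral element is annotated, so the insert is not expected to be expressed from this plasmid as it stands.

The roughly 0.9 kb human insert is arranged as TRBC-P2A-TRAV40. The feature table identifies the constant region as TRBC2, followed by a short unannotated gap whose position matches the P2A element named in the record, and then the TRAV40 variable gene segment of the TCR alpha chain. This order corresponds to the middle portion of a bicistronic beta-P2A-alpha TCR cassette: the beta chain constant domain ends the first polypeptide, the P2A "self-cleaving" peptide causes ribosomal skipping so the two chains are produced separately from one transcript, and the alpha V segment begins the second chain.

According to the record, the plasmid is used to generate TCRs by cloning. Presumably this fixed fragment is combined with other pieces carrying the beta variable region, the CDR3/J sequences and the alpha constant region, and it appears to be one member of a per-V-gene set supporting scalable TCR synthesis and antigen reactivity screening. The cloning method and any flanking assembly sites are not stated.
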