Addgene plasmid #237994: TRAV40
Purpose: Encodes TRAV40 allele, P2A, and TRBC to generate TCRs via cloning
Depositing lab: Michael Birnbaum. Depositing organization: Massachusetts Institute of Technology. Publication: Scalable TCR synthesis and screening enable antigen reactivity mapping in vitiligo. Gaglione SA, Mukkamala RS, Krishna C, Smith BE, Wadsworth MH 2nd, Jelinsky SA, Perez CR, Schmidt-Hong L, Katz EL, Gellatly KJ, Ali LR, Shen J, Holec PV, Zhao QH, Chan AO, Xu EJK, Kravarik KM, Guzova JA, Dobson CS, Singh H, Garber M, Dougan M, Dougan SK, Harris JE, Winkler A, Birnbaum ME. Immunity. 2026 Feb 10;59(2):477-493.e9. doi: 10.1016/j.immuni.2026.01.001. Epub 2026 Jan 28. PubMed 41610844.
Backbone
  Vector backbone: pTwist Kan High Copy v2
  Backbone manufacturer: Twist
  Backbone size w/o insert (bp): 2255
  Vector type: Synthetic Biology
Growth in bacteria
  Bacterial resistance: Kanamycin, 50 μg/mL
  Growth temperature: 37°C
  Growth strain: DH5alpha
  Copy number: High Copy
Gene/Insert
  Gene/Insert name: TRBC-P2A-TRAV40
  Species: H. sapiens (human)
  Insert size (bp): 926
  Mutation: None
  Entrez Gene: TRAV40 (a.k.a. TCRAV31S1, TCRAV40S1)
  Cloning method: Unknown
Terms and licenses: Academic/Nonprofit Terms; Industry Terms: Not Available to Industry
Depositor comments: Please visit https://doi.org/10.1101/2025.04.24.649726 for bioRxiv preprint.
How to cite: TRAV40 was a gift from Michael Birnbaum (Addgene plasmid # 237994 ; http://n2t.net/addgene:237994 ; RRID:Addgene_237994)
